>Addgene plasmid #179018 | pBBK34 pHomL-TDH3p-GFPdropout-Link-Scarlet(rfp)-SSA1t-HomR (AmpR) | addgene full sequence | sequence record 360766 | Addgene NGS Result
TTACCAATGCTTAATCAGTGAGGCACCTATCTCAGCGATCTGTCTATTTCGTTCATCCATAGTTGCCTGA
CTCCCCGTCGTGTAGATAACTACGATACGGGAGGGCTTACCATCTGGCCCCAGTGCTGCAATGATACCGC
GGGACCCACGCTCACCGGCTCCAGATTTATCAGCAATAAACCAGCCAGCCGGAAGGGCCGAGCGCAGAAG
TGGTCCTGCAACTTTATCCGCCTCCATCCAGTCTATTAATTGTTGCCGGGAAGCTAGAGTAAGTAGTTCG
CCAGTTAATAGTTTGCGCAACGTTGTTGCCATTGCTACAGGCATCGTGGTGTCACGCTCGTCGTTTGGTA
TGGCTTCATTCAGCTCCGGTTCCCAACGATCAAGGCGAGTTACATGATCCCCCATGTTGTGCAAAAAAGC
GGTTAGCTCCTTCGGTCCTCCGATCGTTGTCAGAAGTAAGTTGGCCGCAGTGTTATCACTCATGGTTATG
GCAGCACTGCATAATTCTCTTACTGTCATGCCATCCGTAAGATGCTTTTCTGTGACTGGTGAGTACTCAA
CCAAGTCATTCTGAGAATAGTGTATGCGGCGACCGAGTTGCTCTTGCCCGGCGTCAATACGGGATAATAC
CGCGCCACATAGCAGAACTTTAAAAGTGCTCATCATTGGAAAACGTTCTTCGGGGCGAAAACTCTCAAGG
ATCTTACCGCTGTTGAGATCCAGTTCGATGTAACCCACTCGTGCACCCAACTGATCTTCAGCATCTTTTA
CTTTCACCAGCGTTTCTGGGTGAGCAAAAACAGGAAGGCAAAATGCCGCAAAAAAGGGAATAAGGGCGAC
ACGGAAATGTTGAATACTCATACTCTTCCTTTTTCAATATTATTGAAGCATTTATCAGGGTTATTGTCTC
ATGAGCGGATACATATTTGAATGTATTTAGAAAAATAAACAAATAGGGGTTCCGCGCACATTTCCCCGAA
AAGTGCCACCTGTCATGACCAAAATCCCTTAACGTGAGTTTTCGTTCCACTGAGCGTCAGACCCCGTAGA
AAAGATCAAAGGATCTTCTTGAGATCCTTTTTTTCTGCGCGTAATCTGCTGCTTGCAAACAAAAAAACCA
CCGCTACCAGCGGTGGTTTGTTTGCCGGATCAAGAGCTACCAACTCTTTTTCCGAAGGTAACTGGCTTCA
GCAGAGCGCAGATACCAAATACTGTTCTTCTAGTGTAGCCGTAGTTAGGCCACCACTTCAAGAACTCTGT
AGCACCGCCTACATACCTCGCTCTGCTAATCCTGTTACCAGTGGCTGCTGCCAGTGGCGATAAGTCGTGT
CTTACCGGGTTGGACTCAAGACGATAGTTACCGGATAAGGCGCAGCGGTCGGGCTGAACGGGGGGTTCGT
GCACACAGCCCAGCTTGGAGCGAACGACCTACACCGAACTGAGATACCTACAGCGTGAGCTATGAGAAAG
CGCCACGCTTCCCGAAGGGAGAAAGGCGGACAGGTATCCGGTAAGCGGCAGGGTCGGAACAGGAGAGCGC
ACGAGGGAGCTTCCAGGGGGAAACGCCTGGTATCTTTATAGTCCTGTCGGGTTTCGCCACCTCTGACTTG
AGCGTCGATTTTTGTGATGCTCGTCAGGGGGGCGGAGCCTATGGAAAAACGCCAGCAACGCGGCCTTTTT
ACGGTTCCTGGCCTTTTGCTGGCCTTTTGCTCACATGTTCTTTCCTGCGTTATCCCCTGATTCTGTGGAT
AACCGTGCGGCCGCCAATGTTATCTATTGGCAGATGTTCATACGGGGCTTTCAAATATTGATGAAATTAT
GTGATGTTTAGAAGAAGATTCGAACTGTTTTCAGTAGATTTGGTAACTGTGCAACCATAACTCATGCCCC
CTATTTATCGGCATTGAGATTGTAAAGGAAGTAAAACGCATTTTTGCAGATCTGTTCTCTTATGTATTTT
TAATCGTCCTTGTATGGAAGTATCAAAGGGGACGTTCTTCACCTCCTTGGAAAACGCAAACTTTCTTTTT
GCCTATCACAGTATCTTATCGAGCTAACTATTTTCGACACACATGAAAAAGCAGAAATATTAACGAAAAA
GAAAAGAAAGACCATGTCATGTACGGGCAATCAGAATATGCAAGATGAGCGGGAACGGGCGAAATGTGCA
CGCGCACAACTTACGAAACGCGGATGAGTCACTGACAGCCACCGCAGAGGTTCTGACTCCTACTGAGCTC
TATTGGAGGTGGCAGAACCGGTAATCCCACAGTGAGCAACTTGACAAACCAACAGATATAGGCTGTGTCT
TAAAATATACCATCCAATACCTTGATGAACTTTTCAAAGATGACTAAAATAAGTGAAATTTCAACATTAA
CTTCGAGCTGTAAACACAGTGGTTTCTTTGCATAAACACCATCAGCCTCAAGTCGTCAAGTAAAGATTTC
GTGTTCATGCAGATAGATAACAATCTATATGTTGATAATTAGCGTTGCCTCATCAATGCGTACACGAAGA
ATATACTAAAAAATGAGCAGGCAAGATAAACGAAGGCAAAGATGACAGAGCAGAAAGCCCTAGTAAAGCG
TATTACAAATGAAACCAAGATTCAGATTGCGATCCCTGAATTCGCATCTAGATGGTAGAGCCACAAACAG
CCGGTACAAGCAACGATCTCCAGGACCATCTGAATCATGCGCGGATGACACGAACTCACGACGGCGATCA
CAGACATTAACCCACAGTACAGACACTGCGACAACGTGGCAATTCGTCGCAATACCGTCTCACTGAACTG
GCCGATAATTGCAGACGAACGCAGTTCGAGTTTATCATTATCAATACTGCCATTTCAAAGAATACGTAAA
TAATTAATAGTAGTGATTTTCCTAACTTTATTTAGTCAAAAAATTAGCCTTTTAATTCTGCTGTAACCCG
TACATGCCCAAAATAGGGGGCGGGTTACACAGAATATATAACATCGTAGGTGTCTGGGTGAACAGTTTAT
TCCTGGCATCCACTAAATATAATGGAGCCCGCTTTTTAAGCTGGCATCCAGAAAAAAAAAGAATCCCAGC
ACCAAAATATTGTTTTCTTCACCAACCATCAGTTCATAGGTCCATTCTCTTAGCGCAACTACAGAGAACA
GGGGCACAAACAGGCAAAAAACGGGCACAACCTCAATGGAGTGATGCAACCTGCCTGGAGTAAATGATGA
CACAAGGCAATTGACCCACGCATGTATCTATCTCATTTTCTTACACCTTCTATTACCTTCTGCTCTCTCT
GATTTGGAAAAAGCTGAAAAAAAAGGTTGAAACCAGTTCCCTGAAATTATTCCCCTACTTGACTAATAAG
TATATAAAGACGGTAGGTATTGATTGTAATTCTGTAAATCTATTTCTTAAACTTCTTAAATTCTACTTTT
ATAGTTAGTCTTTTTTTTAGTTTTAAAACACCAAGAACTTAGTTTCGAATAAACACACATAAACAAACAA
AAGATCTATGTGAGACCGAAAGTGAAACGTGATTTCATGCGTCATTTTGAACATTTTGTAAATCTTATTT
AATAATGTGTGCGGCAATTCACATTTAATTTATGAATGTTTTCTTAACATCGCGGCAACTCAAGAAACGG
CAGGTTCGGATCTTAGCTACTAGAGAAAGAGGAGAAATACTAGATGCGTAAAGGCGAAGAGCTGTTCACT
GGTGTCGTCCCTATTCTGGTGGAACTGGATGGTGATGTCAACGGTCATAAGTTTTCCGTGCGTGGCGAGG
GTGAAGGTGACGCAACTAATGGTAAACTGACGCTGAAGTTCATCTGTACTACTGGTAAACTGCCGGTTCC
TTGGCCGACTCTGGTAACGACGCTGACTTATGGTGTTCAGTGCTTTGCTCGTTATCCGGACCATATGAAG
CAGCATGACTTCTTCAAGTCCGCCATGCCGGAAGGCTATGTGCAGGAACGCACGATTTCCTTTAAGGATG
ACGGCACGTACAAAACGCGTGCGGAAGTGAAATTTGAAGGCGATACCCTGGTAAACCGCATTGAGCTGAA
AGGCATTGACTTTAAAGAGGACGGCAATATCCTGGGCCATAAGCTGGAATACAATTTTAACAGCCACAAT
GTTTACATCACCGCCGATAAACAAAAAAATGGCATTAAAGCGAATTTTAAAATTCGCCACAACGTGGAGG
ATGGCAGCGTGCAGCTGGCTGATCACTACCAGCAAAACACTCCAATCGGTGATGGTCCTGTTCTGCTGCC
AGACAATCACTATCTGAGCACGCAAAGCGTTCTGTCTAAAGATCCGAACGAGAAACGCGATCATATGGTT
CTGCTGGAGTTCGTAACCGCAGCGGGCATCACGCATGGTATGGATGAACTGTACAAATGACCAGGCATCA
AATAAAACGAAAGGCTCAGTCGAAAGACTGGGCCTTTCGTTTTATCTGTTGTTTGTCGGTGAACGCTCTC
TACTAGAGTCACACTGGCTCACCTTCGGGTGGGCCTTTCTGCGTTTATAGGTCTCAATCCGGTCCTTCTG
GCCCAACTGGCATGGTTAGTAAAGGTGAAGCTGTTATAAAAGAATTCATGAGGTTTAAAGTTCATATGGA
AGGTTCAATGAATGGTCATGAATTTGAAATTGAAGGTGAAGGTGAAGGTAGACCATATGAAGGTACACAA
ACTGCTAAATTGAAAGTTACTAAAGGTGGTCCATTACCATTTTCTTGGGATATTTTGTCTCCACAATTCA
TGTATGGTTCTAGAGCTTTTATTAAGCATCCAGCTGATATTCCAGATTATTATAAACAATCTTTTCCTGA
AGGTTTTAAATGGGAAAGAGTTATGAATTTCGAAGATGGTGGTGCTGTTACTGTTACTCAAGATACTTCT
TTGGAAGATGGTACTTTAATCTATAAAGTTAAATTGAGAGGTACTAATTTTCCACCAGATGGTCCAGTTA
TGCAAAAGAAAACTATGGGTTGGGAAGCATCTACTGAAAGATTGTATCCAGAAGATGGTGTTTTGAAAGG
AGACATTAAGATGGCTTTGAGATTGAAAGATGGTGGTCGGTACCTGGCCGACTTCAAGACCACCTATAAA
GCTAAAAAACCAGTTCAAATGCCAGGTGCATATAATGTTGATAGAAAGTTAGATATAACGTCGCATAACG
AGGACTATACTGTAGTTGAACAATATGAACGTAGTGAAGGTAGACATAGTACCGGAGGAATGGATGAATT
GTATAAATAGCTCGAGTGGCGCCAATTGGTGCGGCAATTGATAATAACGAAAATGTCTTTTAATGATCTG
GGTATAATGAGGAATTTTCCGAACGTTTTTACTTTATATATATATATACATGTAACATATATTCTATACG
CTATAGAGAAAGGAAATTTTTCAATTAAAAAAAAAATAGAGAAAGAGTTTCACTTCTTGATTATCGCTAA
CACTAATGGTTGAAGTACTGCTACTTTAATTTTATGCTGCCAATGAGACGACGGGGTCATCACGGCTCAT
CATGCGCCAAACAAATGTGTGCAATACACGCTCGGATGACTGCATGATGACCGCACTGACTGGGGACAGC
AGATCCACCTAAGCCTGTGAGAGAAGCAGACACCCGACAGATCAAGGCAGTTAACTAGTGCACTGCAGTA
CAAATCGTCCCCAACAAAAGTGGGCTCTCAAAATTCATCACATTTAAATGCATATAGGAAGAGCAACAGT
TGGTTTGCATCTGATGTTCCTTAAAGATTTCGACATAATGTGCGAAGTAGATCCCTTCAGCACTGTACTT
GTTTTTGCGACTAGATTGTAAATCATTCTTTATTTAATCTCTTTCTTTAACTACTGCTTAAAGTATAATT
TGGTCCGTAGTTTAATAACTATACTAAGCGAACGCTCTCTCGAAATTTTTCTTAACGCGTCCTTGTACTG
CGTCTAACGCTTTTGCCACTTGGATTTCTATTATAGGAAATAGTCTCACTTACTGGGCGACGAATTTTCG
CGTTTTGATGAAGCACAGGAAGAATTTCTTTATGCTCAGAAGTTTGACAGCAAGCAAGTTCATCATTCGA
ACTAGCCTTATTGTTTTAGTTCAGTGACAGCGAACTGCCGTACTCGATGCTTTATTTCTCACGGTAGAGC
GGAAGAACAGATAGATCCCTACATATTGCTACCACTTCTATTACACAATAGTTTCAATAGCTTGCAGCGT
AGCTAAACTCTAAAATTTATCTAAATCACTCATATAAACCGAACCCTTCCCCTTCCGCTTATAGTACAGC
TGATGCTCCTTCACTATTTTAACATGTGGAATTCTTGAAAGAATGAAATCGCCATGCCAAGCCATCACAC
GGTCTTTTATGCAATTGATTGACCGCCTGCAACACATAGGCAGTAAAATTTTTACAAGCAGTAGCAGAAC
AGGCCACACAATCGCAAGTGATTAACGTCCACACAGGTATAGGGTTTCTGGACCATATGATACATGCTCT
GGCCAAGCATTCCGGCTGGTCGCTAATCGTTGAGTGCCGAGCGGCCGCGATTATCAAAAAGGATCTTCAC
CTAGATCCTTTTAAATTAAAAATGAAGTTTTAAATCAATCTAAAGTATATATGAGTAAACTTGGTCTGAC
AG
Features (pLannotate 1.2.2; 13 found; start..end, strand, type, name):
      1..861     -  CDS            AmpR: β-lactamase; bla; confers resistance to ampicillin, carbenicillin, and related antibiotics
    862..966     -  promoter       AmpR promoter: bla
   1069..1657    +  rep_origin     ori: high-copy-number ColE1/pMB1/pBR322/pUC origin of replication
   2391..2510    +  rep_origin     ARS1 (fragment): S. cerevisiae autonomously replicating sequence ARS1/ARS416
   2515..2561    +  promoter       HIS3 promoter (fragment): S. cerevisiae HIS3
   2562..2624    +  CDS            HIS3 (fragment): imidazoleglycerol-phosphate dehydratase, required for histidine biosynthesis; S. cerevisiae HIS3; yeast auxotrophic marker
   2835..3501    +  promoter       GAP promoter: S. cerevisiae TDH3; promoter for glyceraldehyde-3-phosphate dehydrogenase
   3684..4397    +  CDS            superfolder GFP: GFP variant that folds robustly even when fused to poorly folded proteins (Pédelacq et al., 2006)
   4409..4480    +  terminator     rrnB T1 terminator: transcription terminator T1 from the E. coli rrnB gene
   4496..4523    +  terminator     T7Te terminator: phage T7 early transcription terminator
   4562..5257    +  CDS            mScarlet-I: mScarlet-I is a basic (constitutively fluorescent) red fluorescent protein published in 2016, derived from synthetic construct. It is reported to be a rapidly-maturing monomer with moderate acid sensitivity.
   6303..6329    +  rep_origin     ARS1 (fragment): S. cerevisiae autonomously replicating sequence ARS1/ARS416
   6426..6547    +  CDS            HIS3 (fragment): imidazoleglycerol-phosphate dehydratase, required for histidine biosynthesis; S. cerevisiae HIS3; yeast auxotrophic marker
