[The description below was written by a language model from this plasmid's Addgene catalogue record and pLannotate feature annotations shown in this document.]
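Description:
pBBK34 is an empty parent vector from the Markerless Yeast Localization and Overexpression (MyLO) CRISPR-Cas9 toolkit, built on the pYTK089 backbone and assembled by BsaI Golden Gate cloning. It is maintained in E. coli as a high-copy plasmid through a ColE1/pUC-type origin and selected with ampicillin via the β-lactamase gene and its native promoter. The record lists no insert, since the plasmid is meant to receive a gene of interest.

The functional cassette is framed by left and right homology arms (HomL and HomR). The annotation software detects only short fragments of ARS1 and of the HIS3 promoter and coding sequence in these flanking regions. These probably reflect sequence within or near the arms rather than a working yeast origin or auxotrophic marker, though the record does not specify the integration locus. Between the arms, the strong constitutive S. cerevisiae TDH3 (GAP) promoter sits upstream of a superfolder GFP dropout unit that ends in the bacterial rrnB T1 and T7Te terminators. In this kind of design the dropout is a placeholder: colonies retaining it express GFP, while Golden Gate replacement with an open reading frame removes the fluorescence and so provides a visual screen for correct clones. Downstream come a linker and mScarlet-I, followed by the SSA1 terminator named in the plasmid title (not annotated in the feature table).

An inserted gene therefore becomes a TDH3-driven C-terminal fusion to the red fluorescent protein. The resulting cassette is intended for markerless, Cas9-assisted integration into the yeast genome, for protein overexpression and localization studies.
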