Addgene plasmid #179018: pBBK34 pHomL-TDH3p-GFPdropout-Link-Scarlet(rfp)-SSA1t-HomR (AmpR)
Purpose: (Empty Backbone) Parent vector for markerless yeast integration cassettes with C-terminal Scarlet(rfp)-tagged genes
Depositing lab: Vincent Martin. Depositing organization: Concordia University. Publication: The MyLo CRISPR-Cas9 Toolkit: A Markerless Yeast Localization and Overexpression CRISPR-Cas9 Toolkit. Bean BDM, Whiteway M, Martin VJJ. G3 (Bethesda). 2022 Jun 16. pii: 6609175. doi: 10.1093/g3journal/jkac154. PubMed 35708612.
Backbone
  Vector backbone: pYTK089 (ColE1, AmpR)
  Vector type: Yeast Expression
Growth in bacteria
  Bacterial resistance: Ampicillin, 100 μg/mL
  Growth temperature: 37°C
  Growth strain: DH5alpha
  Copy number: High Copy
Gene/Insert
  Gene/Insert name: None
Terms and licenses: Academic/Nonprofit Terms; Industry Terms: Not Available to Industry
Depositor comments: Part of the Markerless Yeast Localization and Overexpression (MyLO) CRISPR-Cas9 Toolkit. Vector cloned using BsaI Golden Gate cloning
How to cite: pBBK34 pHomL-TDH3p-GFPdropout-Link-Scarlet(rfp)-SSA1t-HomR (AmpR) was a gift from Vincent Martin (Addgene plasmid # 179018 ; http://n2t.net/addgene:179018 ; RRID:Addgene_179018)
